>Addgene plasmid #167995 | AP-SNAP25 | addgene full sequence | sequence record 330806 | Addgene NGS Result
ACGGCCTATTTGGCCTAAGGGCCTCGTGATACGCCTATTTTTATAGGTTAATGTCATGATAATAATGGTT
TCTTAGACGTCAGGTGGCACTTTTCGGGGAAATGTGCGCGGAACCCCTATTTGTTTATTTTTCTAAATAC
ATTCAAATATGTATCCGCTCATGAGACAATAACCCTGATAAATGCTTCAATAATATTGAAAAAGGAAGAG
TATGAGTATTCAACATTTCCGTGTCGCCCTTATTCCCTTTTTTGCGGCATTTTGCCTTCCTGTTTTTGCT
CACCCAGAAACGCTGGTGAAAGTAAAAGATGCTGAAGATCAGTTGGGTGCACGAGTGGGTTACATCGAAC
TGGATCTCAACAGCGGTAAGATCCTTGAGAGTTTTCGCCCCGAAGAACGTTTTCCAATGATGAGCACTTT
TAAAGTTCTGCTATGTGGCGCGGTATTATCCCGTATTGACGCCGGGCAAGAGCAACTCGGTCGCCGCATA
CACTATTCTCAGAATGACTTGGTTGAGTACTCACCAGTCACAGAAAAGCATCTTACGGATGGCATGACAG
TAAGAGAATTATGCAGTGCTGCCATAACCATGAGTGATAACACTGCGGCCAACTTACTTCTGACAACGAT
CGGAGGACCGAAGGAGCTAACCGCTTTTTTGCACAACATGGGGGATCATGTAACTCGCCTTGATCGTTGG
GAACCGGAGCTGAATGAAGCCATACCAAACGACGAGCGTGACACCACGATGCCTGTAGCAATGGCAACAA
CGTTGCGCAAACTATTAACTGGCGAACTACTTACTCTAGCTTCCCGGCAACAATTAATAGACTGGATGGA
GGCGGATAAAGTTGCAGGACCACTTCTGCGCTCGGCCCTTCCGGCTGGCTGGTTTATTGCTGATAAATCT
GGAGCCGGTGAGCGTGGGTCTCGCGGTATCATTGCAGCACTGGGGCCAGATGGTAAGCCCTCCCGTATCG
TAGTTATCTACACGACGGGGAGTCAGGCAACTATGGATGAACGAAATAGACAGATCGCTGAGATAGGTGC
CTCACTGATTAAGCATTGGTAACGTAATGCTCTGCCAGTGTTACAACCAATTAACCAATTCTGATTTCCG
GTCAAATAAAACGAAAGGCTCAGTCGAAAGACTGGGCCTTTCGTTTTATTCTAGAGCACAGCTAACACCA
CGTCGTCCCTATCTGCTGCCCTAGGTCTATGAGTGGTTGCTGGATAACTTTACGGGCATGCATAAGGCTC
GTAATATATATTCAGGGAGACCACAACGGTTTCCCTCTACAAATAATTTTGTTTAACTTTTACTAGAGTT
CCTTCCTCGAAAGGAAAAAAAAAATGGCTCGTGTACAGTTTAAACAACGTGAATCTACTGACGCAATCTT
TGTTCACTGCTCGGCTACCAAGCCAAGTCAGAATGTTGGTGTCCGTGAGATTCGCCAGTGGCACAAAGAG
CAGGGTTGGCTCGATGTGGGATACCACTTTATCATCAAGCGAGACGGTACTGTGGAGGCAGGACGAGATG
AGATGGCTGTAGGCTCTCACGCTAAGGGTTACAACCACAACTCTATCGGCGTCTGCCTTGTTGGTGGTAT
CGACGATAAAGGTAAGTTCGACGCTAACTTTACGCCAGCCCAAATGCAATCCCTTCGCTCACTGCTTGTC
ACACTGCTGGCTAAGTACGAAGGCGCTGTGCTTCGCGCCCATCATGAGGTGGCGCCGAAGGCTTCCCCTT
CGTTCGACCTTAAGCGTTGGTGGGAGAAGAACGAACTGGTCACTTCTGACCGTGGTAGCGGCGGTGGTGC
GAGTGGTGGTGCGGACATGGGTAACGAAATCGACACCCAGAACCGTCAGATCGACCGTATCATGGAAAAA
GCTGACGGCGGTAGCGCAGGCAGTGGAGCGGGCGGTAACACGATTAACATCGCTAAGAACGACTTCTCTG
ACATCGAACTGGCTGCTATCCCGTTCAACACTCTGGCTGACCATTACGGTGAGCGTTTAGCTCGCGAACA
GTTGGCCCTTGAGCATGAGTCTTACGAGATGGGTGAAGCACGCTTCCGCAAGATGTTTGAGCGTCAACTT
AAAGCTGGTGAGGTTGCGGATAACGCTGCCGCTAAGCCTCTCATCACTACCCTACTCCCTAAGATGATTG
CACGCATCAACGACTGGTTTGAGGAAGTGAAAGCTAAGCGCGGCAAGCGCCCGACAGCCTTCCAGTTCCT
GCAAGAAATCAAGCCGGAAGCCGTAGCGTACATCACCATTAAGACCACTCTGGCTTGCCTAACCAGTGCT
GACAATACAACCGTTCAGGCTGTAGCAAGCGCAATCGGTCGGGCCATTGAGGACGAGGCTCGCTTCGGTC
GTATCCGTGACCTTGAAGCTAAGCACTTCAAGAAAAACGTTGAGGAACAACTCAACAAGCGCGTAGGGCA
CGTCTACAAGAAAGCATTTATGCAAGTTGTCGAGGCTGACATGCTCTCTAAGGGTCTACTCGGTGGCGAG
GCGTGGTCTTCGTGGCATAAGGAAGACTCTATTCATGTAGGAGTACGCTGCATCGAGATGCTCATTGAGT
CAACCGGAATGGTTAGCTTACACCGCCAAAATGCTGGCGTAGTAGGTCAAGACTCTGAGACTATCGAACT
CGCACCTGAATACGCTGAGGCTATCGCAACCCGTGCAGGTGCGCTGGCTGGCATCTCTCCGATGTTCCAA
CCTTGCGTAGTTCCTCCTAAGCCGTGGACTGGCATTACTGGTGGTGGCTATTGGGCTAACGGTCGTCGTC
CTCTGGCGCTGGTGCGTACTCACAGTAAGAAAGCACTGATGCGCTACGAAGACGTTTACATGCCTGAGGT
GTACAAAGCGATTAACATTGCGCAAAACACCGCATGGAAAATCAACAAGAAAGTCCTAGCGGTCGCCAAC
GTAATCACCAAGTGGAAGCATTGTCCGGTCGAGGACATCCCTGCGATTGAGCGTGAAGAACTCCCGATGA
AACCGGAAGACATCGACATGAATCCTGAGGCTCTCACCGCGTGGAAACGTGCTGCCGCTGCTGTGTACCG
CAAGGACAAGGCTCGCAAGTCTCGCCGTATCAGCCTTGAGTTCATGCTTGAGCAAGCCAATAAGTTTGCT
AACCATAAGGCCATCTGGTTCCCTTACAACATGGACTGGCGCGGTCGTGTTTACGCTGTGTCAATGTTCA
ACCCGCAAGGTAACGATATGACCAAAGGACTGCTTACGCTGGCGAAAGGTAAACCAATCGGTAAGGAAGG
TTACTACTGGCTGAAAATCCACGGTGCAAACTGTGCGGGTGTCGATAAGGTTCCGTTCCCTGAGCGCATC
AAGTTCATTGAGGAAAACCACGAGAACATCATGGCTTGCGCTAAGTCTCCACTGGAGAACACTTGGTGGG
CTGAGCAAGATTCTCCGTTCTGCTTCCTTGCGTTCTGCTTTGAGTACGCTGGGGTACAGCACCACGGCCT
GAGCTATAACTGCTCCCTTCCGCTGGCGTTTGACGGGTCTTGCTCTGGCATCCAGCACTTCTCCGCGATG
CTCCGAGATGAGGTAGGTGGTCGCGCGGTTAACTTGCTTCCTAGTGAAACCGTTCAGGACATCTACGGGA
TTGTTGCTAAGAAAGTCAACGAGATTCTACAAGCAGACGCAATCAATGGGACCGATAACGAAGTAGTTAC
CGTGACCGATGAGAACACTGGTGAAATCTCTGAGAAAGTCAAGCTGGGCACTAAGGCACTGGCTGGTCAA
TGGCTGGCTTACGGTGTTACTCGCAGTGTGACTAAGCGTTCAGTCATGACGCTGGCTTACGGGTCCAAAG
AGTTCGGCTTCCGTCAACAAGTGCTGGAAGATACCATTCAGCCAGCTATTGATTCCGGCAAGGGTCTGAT
GTTCACTCAGCCGAATCAGGCTGCTGGATACATGGCTAAGCTGATTTGGGAATCTGTGAGCGTGACGGTG
GTAGCTGCGGTTGAAGCAATGAACTGGCTTAAGTCTGCTGCTAAGCTGCTGGCTGCTGAGGTCAAAGATA
AGAAGACTGGAGAGATTCTTCGCAAGCGTTGCGCTGTGCATTGGGTAACTCCTGATGGTTTCCCTGTGTG
GCAGGAATACAAGAAGCCTATTCAGACGCGCTTGAACCTGATGTTCCTCGGTCAGTTCCGCTTACAGCCT
ACCATTAACACCAACAAAGATAGCGAGATTGATGCACACAAACAGGAGTCTGGTATCGCTCCTAACTTTG
TACACAGCCAAGACGGTAGCCACCTTCGTAAGACTGTAGTGTGGGCACACGAGAAGTACGGAATCGAATC
TTTTGCACTGATTCACGACTCCTTCGGTACCATTCCGGCTGACGCTGCGAACCTGTTCAAAGCAGTGCGC
GAAACTATGGTTGACACATATGAGTCTTGTGATGTACTGGCTGATTTCTACGACCAGTTCGCTGACCAGT
TGCACGAGTCTCAATTGGACAAAATGCCAGCACTTCCGGCTAAAGGTAACTTGAACCTCCGTGACATCTT
AGAGTCGGACTTCGCGTTCGCGTAATGGAGATTTTCAACATGACGCCATGGGCATTAAAAAATGCCCTCT
TGGGTTATCAAGAGGGTCATTATATTTGCTGAGGAGTGCCGTTAATTAAGTTTAGGTATATTCCGTGTGG
TACTTCTTAATATTATCATCAACAATATTGATTACATTTTTTTGGCTCATCAAATCATTCATTGGTTCAA
AGGACAGCAATACACTTTTCGCACCACACTTTTCAATTGCCAACTTAGCCGCAGTTATACACTCCGTATA
ATTTCCGACAGCGTTTTCTGCAATTATTTCTTCAAGTTTATTTTCGAAATTTTCATTAGGGTGCATTTCA
AGAACATAATCACTAATAAATGCACGCGTCTCTTGTTTAGCTTTATTACTATCTTCGTTATAGTTAACTA
ATATCATTAACTGATGGTCTATCTCTGATAGGTCAACGTCATATTTATCCGCAACGGCTTTATATCTTTC
AGCATATTCATATCTAACATCATTAGAATCATCCCACTTAAAGATGAGAGGAATACCTTTTTTGGCCGCC
CACTCAACAATATGATGACTGGTTGCTGTTACATATTTCCGAGGTCCGCCTGGCGTATAAGCATGGGGAT
TTACAGATATTTTAGGGAAGCTATAAAAATCGTTATCTGGATTACAATAGCCTGTTGTTAAAGCATCGTT
AATGATTTCATAACACTCTTCAAATAGTTGCTGTTGATATTCAACCGGGCGATTAAAAAAATGCATTTCA
TCTTTTTTTTCGCAATCACTAAACCCTAAAATAAATCTCCCTTCACTTAACTGATCCAATAAGCAAGCTT
CCTCCGCTATGCGGACAGGATGATGAGTTGTAATGATGTGATTTAATGAACCAATTTTAATTTTCTCTGT
TAAACCGAGCAGAAAACCAGAAACAGTCAGAGGAGCGCCGACAACACCATTATCTGAAAAATGATTTTCA
TACACTAAAATCTGTTCAAAATTCAACTTATCAACATACTCCGTTATTTCCTGCATGCGAACTATACTCT
GTTCTTGAACAGTTGTTGAATTGATGAAGTTAAGGAAGAACAATCCAAATTTGCTACCGCCACCGCCGCT
ACCGCCACCGCCGCTACCGCCACCGCCGCTACCGCCACCGCCATAATATAATAGCGAACGTTGTTTTTCT
TTAAGAAATGGCATGACATCAGACTGGAAGAGCTTCATGGAAGCAATAATTTCGTCTACTGTTCCATTAG
CTTCAAATCCACAACAAATATTTGATATTCCTGTAGCATCAATGTCTTTTTGAATTATGTCAATACATTC
CTGCGGCGTTCCCACGGGATTGATTTCGTAACTGTAATCAATACGGCGATTAGTATCTTTATGTCCTTTT
AATACAAAGTCACGCCACTGCCCTTTATTGAAATCATAACCTCTTGTTTGGTCTGAATCATCAAAAATAG
TCGTAGCATTCACATAAGAATCATACCAATGCCCCAGAAATTTCCGGCAAATCTCTTTCGCTTTAATTGA
GTCATGATCTACAGATGTTATATATGATAAGCAATGGTCGATATTATGAATATCGTGCCCATATTCTTGA
GCCACTTCATTATAAAGCTCAAGTTGTGCTTTCTTTTCGTTAGTATTTATAATCCAACTTAATATCATCG
GTAGGCCAAATTGAGCAGCCCACTCAGTCGTCGAAGCTGATTCAGCCACCACATAAACCGGTGCGCCACC
TCTGCTATACGCCGCGGGGTTTACTTTTACCTTATGGAACTTGATATGTTCATTATCAGCTTCCATATAT
CCCTCTGTCATGCCATTCTTTATCAGCCCGTACCAGCATTCCGCTAAGGCGCGACTGTTATTCATATCTG
TGCCGAATACGCGAAAGTCCTTGTTGTAAAGCCCTCGGCAAATACCAAACCGAAATCGTCCTTTTGACAT
TTGATCCAATAAATTCACATCTTCAAGTTGGCGTACTGGATGGGCTGTGGGAAGAACAATAGCGGCAGTT
CCTACATTCAATTTTTTAGTCGCGCCAAGTAAATATGCAGCAGCGACATAAGGGTTACCAAGCAAACCAA
ACTCCGTGAAATGATGCTCCAGTAACCATACGGTATCAAAACCACACTCCTCAGAGATGCGACCTAATTT
AACCAAACGTTTCATTACCTCTGTTTGGGAAAATTGGGGAGGTTGGTATGTAAGCAAAAAGTTTCCAAAT
TTC
[37 nt withheld, positions 6794-6830]
A
[50 nt withheld, positions 6832-6881]
GCGGAACAGGTTGATCTTATCGCAGTCGATACTGAACTCGTAAGGTTTACCAGCGCCAAAGACAAAAGGG
CGACATTCAACCGATTGAGGGAGG
[35 nt withheld, positions 6976-7010]
T
[62 nt withheld, positions 7012-7073]
A
[41 nt withheld, positions 7075-7115]
A
[161 nt withheld, positions 7117-7277]
TCCCTCAGAGC
[82 nt withheld, positions 7289-7370]
GACAGGAGGTTGAGGCAGGTCAGACGATTGG
[176 nt withheld, positions 7402-7577]
C
[305 nt withheld, positions 7579-7883]
T
[98 nt withheld, positions 7885-7982]
G
[85 nt withheld, positions 7984-8068]
TTTTTTTTTCCTTTACTGCACCTGCAGGTCTTTCTTATGAGTTACCTCCTGAACTTGGTAAACAGAACAA
CAAAGCTGCCTGATAGTGGCCTTTATTTTTGGCATAAATAACAGAATAAACACTGCACTGTGTATTCATT
CCAACGAGTGAATACACGGAGCAATGTCGCTCCTTCTTTCTCCCTATAGTGAGTCGTATTAGTAGGGTCC
CTAAGTCTCCTCAGCAAAACGAAAGGCCCAGTCTTTCGACTGAGCCTTTCGTTTTATTTGACCGGATGTC
CTCTTGACAGTAAGACGGGTAAGCCTGTTGATGATACCGCTGCCTTACTGGGTGCATTAGCCAGTCTGAA
TGACCTGTCACGGGATAATCCGAAGTGGTCAGACTGGAAAATCAGAGGGCAGGAACTGCTGAACAGCAAA
AAGTCAGATAGCACCACATAGCAGACCCGCCATAAAACGCCCTGAGAAGCCCGTGACGGGCTTTTCTTGT
ATTATGGGTAGTTTCCTTGCATGAATCCATAAAAGGCGCCTGTAGTGCCATTTACCCCCATTCACTGCCA
GAGCCGTGAGCGCAGCGAACTGAATGTCACGAAAAAGACAGCGACTCAGGTGCCTGATGGTCGGAGACAA
AAGGAATATTCAGCGATTTGCCCGAGCTTGCGAGGGTGCTACTTAAGCCTTTAGGGTTTTAAGGTCTGTT
TTGTAGAGGAGCAAACAGCGTTTGCGACATCCTTTTGTAATACTGCGGAACTGACTAAAGTAGTGAGTTA
TACACAGGGCTGGGATCTATTCTTTTTATCTTTTTTTATTCTTTCTTTATTCTATAAATTATAACCACTT
GAATATAAACAAAAAAAACACACAAAGGTCTAGCGGAATTTACAGAGGGTCTAGCAGAATTTACAAGTTT
TCCAGCAAAGGTCTAGCAGAATTTACAGATACCCACAACTCAAAGGAAAAGGACTAGTAATTATCATTGA
CTAGCCCATCTCAATTGGTATAGTGATTAAAATCACCTAGACCAATTGAGATGTATGTCTGAATTAGTTG
TTTTCAAAGCAAATGAACTAGCGATTAGTCGCTATGACTTAACGGAGCATGAAACCAAGCTAATTTTATG
CTGTGTGGCACTACTCAACCCCACGATTGAAAACCCTACAAGGAAAGAACGGACGGTATCGTTCACTTAT
AACCAATACGCTCAGATGATGAACATCAGTAGGGAAAATGCTTATGGTGTATTAGCTAAAGCAACCAGAG
AGCTGATGACGAGAACTGTGGAAATCAGGAATCCTTTGGTTAAAGGCTTTGAGATTTTCCAGTGGACAAA
CTATGCCAAGTTCTCAAGCGAAAAATTAGAATTAGTTTTTAGTGAAGAGATATTGCCTTATCTTTTCCAG
TTAAAAAAATTCATAAAATATAATCTGGAACATGTTAAGTCTTTTGAAAACAAATACTCTATGAGGATTT
ATGAGTGGTTATTAAAAGAACTAACACAAAAGAAAACTCACAAGGCAAATATAGAGATTAGCCTTGATGA
ATTTAAGTTCATGTTAATGCTTGAAAATAACTACCATGAGTTTAAAAGGCTTAACCAATGGGTTTTGAAA
CCAATAAGTAAAGATTTAAACACTTACAGCAATATGAAATTGGTGGTTGATAAGCGAGGCCGCCCGACTG
ATACGTTGATTTTCCAAGTTGAACTAGATAGACAAATGGATCTCGTAACCGAACTTGAGAACAACCAGAT
AAAAATGAATGGTGACAAAATACCAACAACCATTACATCAGATTCCTACCTACGTAACGGACTAAGAAAA
ACACTACACGATGCTTTAACTGCAAAAATTCAGCTCACCAGTTTTGAGGCAAAATTTTTGAGTGACATGC
AAAGTAAGCATGATCTCAATGGTTCGTTCTCATGGCTCACGCAAAAACAACGAACCACACTAGAGAACAT
ACTGGCTAAATACGGAAGGATCTGA
Features (pLannotate 1.2.2; 13 found; start..end, strand, type, name):
    107..211     +  promoter       AmpR promoter: bla
    212..1072    +  CDS            AmpR: β-lactamase; bla; confers resistance to ampicillin, carbenicillin, and related antibiotics
   1123..1169    +  terminator     rrnB T1 terminator: transcription terminator T1 from the E. coli rrnB gene
   1354..1805    +  CDS            T7 lysozyme (fragment): lysozyme from bacteriophage T7 inhibitor of T7 RNA polymerase
   1834..1896    +  CDS            snap25a (fragment): SN25A_DANRE - Also known as Snap From Danio rerio (Zebrafish) (Brachydanio rerio).
   1927..4572    +  CDS            RPOL_BPT7: Experimental evidence at protein level: Swiss-Prot protein existence level 1. Highly processive DNA-dependent RNA polymerase that catalyzes the transcription of class II and class III viral genes. Recognizes a specific promoter sequence and enters first into an 'abortive phase' where very short transcripts are synthesized and released before proceeding to the processive transcription of long RNA chains. Unwinds the double-stranded DNA to expose the coding strand for templating. Participates in the initiation of viral DNA replication presumably by making primers accessible to the DNA polymerase
   4672..5652    -  CDS            LuxB: LuxB luciferase subunit; luxB; from the Photorhabdus luminescens bioluminescence operon
   5716..6795    -  CDS            luxA (sequence partly withheld): LUXA1_PHOLU - Experimental evidence at protein level: Swiss-Prot protein existence level 1. Light-emitting reaction in luminous bacteria. From Photorhabdus luminescens (Xenorhabdus luminescens).
   6795..8068    -  CDS            M13 gene III (fragment) (sequence partly withheld): pIII; III; minor coat protein
   8251..8269    -  promoter       T7 promoter: promoter for bacteriophage T7 RNA polymerase
   8294..8338    -  terminator     rrnB T1 terminator: transcription terminator T1 from the E. coli rrnB gene
   8833..9055    +  rep_origin     pSC101 ori: low-copy replication origin that requires the Rep101 protein
   9103..10053   +  CDS            Rep101: RepA protein needed for replication with the pSC101 origin; rep101
