[The description below was written by a language model from this plasmid's Addgene catalogue record and pLannotate feature annotations shown in this document.]
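Description:
AP-SNAP25 is a 10,053 nt low-copy bacterial accessory plasmid for positive selection in phage-assisted continuous evolution (PACE), built on a pSC101 backbone. It replicates in E. coli through the pSC101 origin together with its Rep101 (RepA) initiator protein, and it is selected with ampicillin through a β-lactamase gene driven by its native bla promoter.

The payload is a protease-activated genetic circuit in two parts. The first is the synthetic SNAP25-T7PAP insert. In the feature table this appears as a T7 lysozyme fragment, a short SNAP25-derived segment (annotated by similarity to zebrafish snap25a, although the record lists the insert as synthetic) and the T7 RNA polymerase coding sequence, arranged consecutively on the same strand. T7 lysozyme is a natural inhibitor of T7 RNA polymerase, so this layout is consistent with a protease-activated polymerase. The tethered lysozyme would hold the polymerase inactive until a protease cuts the SNAP25 linker. The promoter driving this fusion is not annotated.

The second part lies on the opposite strand. A T7 promoter, insulated upstream by an rrnB T1 terminator, drives M13 gene III followed by the Photorhabdus luminescens luxA and luxB luciferase genes. Gene III encodes the minor coat protein pIII that phage need for infectivity. Its expression, and therefore the propagation of selection phage lacking gene III, becomes dependent on cleavage of the SNAP25 sequence. The luxAB genes give a luminescence readout of the same activity.

The associated publication concerns evolving botulinum neurotoxin proteases with reprogrammed specificity, and this plasmid serves as a positive selection for SNAP25 cleavage in that setting.
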