Addgene plasmid #167995: AP-SNAP25
Purpose: positive selection PACE Accessory Plasmid
Depositing lab: David Liu. Depositing organization: Broad Institute. Publication: Phage-assisted evolution of botulinum neurotoxin proteases with reprogrammed specificity. Blum TR, Liu H, Packer MS, Xiong X, Lee PG, Zhang S, Richter M, Minasov G, Satchell KJF, Dong M, Liu DR. Science. 2021 Feb 19;371(6531):803-810. doi: 10.1126/science.abf5972. PubMed 33602850.
Backbone
  Vector backbone: SC101
  Backbone manufacturer: David Liu Lab
  Vector type: Synthetic Biology
Growth in bacteria
  Bacterial resistance: Ampicillin, 100 μg/mL
  Growth temperature: 37°C
  Growth strain: DH5alpha
  Copy number: Low Copy
Gene/Insert
  Gene/Insert name: SNAP25-T7PAP
  Species: Synthetic
  Cloning method: Ligation Independent Cloning
Terms and licenses: Academic/Nonprofit Terms; Industry Terms: Not Available to Industry
Depositor comments: Additional insert: gIII/luxAB
How to cite: AP-SNAP25 was a gift from David Liu (Addgene plasmid # 167995 ; http://n2t.net/addgene:167995 ; RRID:Addgene_167995)
